Addgene plasmid #108831: pBW2677_pCAG-PV1-FlpO-N396-L1-nMag-NLS-BGHpA
Purpose: Expresses N-terminus to aa396 of Flp recombinase fused to nMag CID
Depositing lab: Wilson Wong. Depositing organization: Boston University Main Campus. Publication: High-performance chemical- and light-inducible recombinases in mammalian cells and mice. Weinberg BH, Cho JH, Agarwal Y, Pham NTH, Caraballo LD, Walkosz M, Ortega C, Trexler M, Tague N, Law B, Benman WKJ, Letendre J, Beal J, Wong WW. Nat Commun. 2019 Oct 24;10(1):4845. doi: 10.1038/s41467-019-12800-7. PubMed 31649244.
Backbone
  Vector backbone: pCAGGS
  Vector type: Mammalian Expression, Cre/Lox, Synthetic Biology
Growth in bacteria
  Bacterial resistance: Ampicillin, 100 μg/mL
  Growth temperature: 37°C
  Growth strain: NEB Stable
  Copy number: High Copy
Gene/Insert
  Gene/Insert name: Flp recombinase fragment N-terminus to aa396
  Species: Synthetic
  Promoter: pCAG
  Tag / fusion protein: nMag,NLS (C terminal on insert)
  Cloning method: Restriction Enzyme; 5′ cloning site MluI (not destroyed); 3′ cloning site BspEI (not destroyed)
Terms and licenses: Academic/Nonprofit Terms; Industry Terms: Not Available to Industry
Depositor comments: Please visit https://www.biorxiv.org/content/10.1101/747121v1 for bioRxiv preprint.
How to cite: pBW2677_pCAG-PV1-FlpO-N396-L1-nMag-NLS-BGHpA was a gift from Wilson Wong (Addgene plasmid # 108831 ; http://n2t.net/addgene:108831 ; RRID:Addgene_108831)
