[The description below was written by a language model from this plasmid's Addgene catalogue record and pLannotate feature annotations shown in this document.]
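Description:
pBW2677_pCAG-PV1-FlpO-N396-L1-nMag-NLS-BGHpA is a 6.9 kb mammalian expression plasmid built on the pCAGGS backbone that encodes one half of a split, inducible Flp recombinase. It is propagated in E. coli through a high-copy ColE1/pUC-type origin and selected with ampicillin via the β-lactamase gene and its native promoter. The backbone also carries remnants typical of pCAGGS: lac promoter/operator fragments, an SV40 origin of replication (which permits episomal replication in cells expressing large T antigen), an SV40 polyadenylation signal, and the rabbit β-globin polyadenylation region.

Expression is driven by the CAG promoter, annotated here as its three parts: the CMV immediate-early enhancer, the chicken β-actin promoter and the chimeric β-actin/β-globin intron, which together give strong, broadly active transcription in mammalian cells. The open reading frame starts with a fragment of FLPo, the mouse codon-optimized, nuclear-targeted, thermostable version of yeast Flp, running from the N-terminus to amino acid 396. According to the name and catalogue fields, this is followed by a linker (L1), the nMag dimerization domain and a C-terminal nuclear localization signal. These downstream parts were not recognized by the automated annotation but would occupy the unannotated stretch between the FLPo fragment and the bovine growth hormone polyadenylation signal that terminates the transcript. The "PV1" element in the name is not explained in the record.

nMag is the negatively charged member of the blue-light-responsive Magnet heterodimerizer pair. On its own this Flp fragment is expected to be inactive. It is presumably intended for co-expression with a complementary C-terminal Flp fragment fused to the partner domain, so that induced dimerization reconstitutes recombinase activity at FRT sites. The associated work concerns chemical- and light-inducible recombinases for use in mammalian cells and mice.
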