Features (pLannotate 1.2.2; 19 found; start..end, strand, type, name):
      1..380     +  enhancer       CMV enhancer: human cytomegalovirus immediate early enhancer
    382..657     +  promoter       chicken β-actin promoter: No description available
    658..1674    +  intron         chimeric intron: chimera between introns from chicken β-actin and rabbit β-globin
   1809..2996    +  CDS            FLPo (fragment): nuclear-targeted site-specific recombinase FLPo is a mouse codon-optimized fusion between the SV40 nuclear localization signal and a thermostable version of the Saccharomyces cerevisiae site-specific recombinase FLP. Recombination occurs at FRT sequences.
   3519..3743    +  polyA_signal   bGH poly(A) signal: bovine growth hormone polyadenylation signal
   3747..3768    +  promoter       SV40 promoter (fragment): SV40 enhancer and early promoter
   3906..3977    +  CDS            HBB (fragment): HBB_PONPY - Experimental evidence at transcript level: Swiss-Prot protein existence level 2. Involved in oxygen transport from the lung to the various peripheral tissues. From Pongo pygmaeus (Bornean orangutan).
   4048..4103    +  polyA_signal   β-globin poly(A) signal: rabbit β-globin polyadenylation signal (Gil and Proudfoot, 1987)
   4488..4504    -  protein_bind   lac operator: The lac repressor binds to the lac operator to inhibit transcription in E. coli. This inhibition can be relieved by adding lactose or isopropyl-β-D-thiogalactopyranoside (IPTG). lac repressor encoded by lacI
   4512..4542    -  promoter       lac promoter: promoter for the E. coli lac operon
   4557..4578    -  protein_bind   CAP binding site: CAP binding activates transcription in the presence of cAMP. E. coli catabolite activator protein
   4591..4630    -  CDS            lacI (fragment): lac repressor; lacI; The lac repressor binds to the lac operator to inhibit transcription in E. coli. This inhibition can be relieved by adding lactose or isopropyl-β-D-thiogalactopyranoside (IPTG).
   4637..4659    +  promoter       SV40 promoter (fragment): SV40 enhancer and early promoter
   4663..4797    +  rep_origin     SV40 ori: SV40 origin of replication
   4817..4951    +  polyA_signal   SV40 poly(A) signal: SV40 polyadenylation signal
   4953..5007    -  CDS            lacI (fragment): lac repressor; lacI; The lac repressor binds to the lac operator to inhibit transcription in E. coli. This inhibition can be relieved by adding lactose or isopropyl-β-D-thiogalactopyranoside (IPTG).
   5190..5778    -  rep_origin     ori: high-copy-number ColE1/pMB1/pBR322/pUC origin of replication
   5949..6809    -  CDS            AmpR: β-lactamase; bla; confers resistance to ampicillin, carbenicillin, and related antibiotics
   6810..6914    -  promoter       AmpR promoter: bla
>Addgene plasmid #108831 | pBW2677_pCAG-PV1-FlpO-N396-L1-nMag-NLS-BGHpA | addgene full sequence | sequence record 296193 | Addgene NGS Result
GACATTGATTATTGACTAGTTATTAATAGTAATCAATTACGGGGTCATTAGTTCATAGCCCATATATGGA
GTTCCGCGTTACATAACTTACGGTAAATGGCCCGCCTGGCTGACCGCCCAACGACCCCCGCCCATTGACG
TCAATAATGACGTATGTTCCCATAGTAACGCCAATAGGGACTTTCCATTGACGTCAATGGGTGGAGTATT
TACGGTAAACTGCCCACTTGGCAGTACATCAAGTGTATCATATGCCAAGTACGCCCCCTATTGACGTCAA
TGACGGTAAATGGCCCGCCTGGCATTATGCCCAGTACATGACCTTATGGGACTTTCCTACTTGGCAGTAC
ATCTACGTATTAGTCATCGCTATTACCATGGTCGAGGTGAGCCCCACGTTCTGCTTCACTCTCCCCATCT
CCCCCCCCTCCCCACCCCCAATTTTGTATTTATTTATTTTTTAATTATTTTGTGCAGCGATGGGGGCGGG
GGGGGGGGGGGGGCGCGCCAGGCGGGGCGGGGCGGGGCGAGGGGCGGGGCGGGGCGAGGCGGAGAGGTGC
GGCGGCAGCCAATCAGAGCGGCGCGCTCCGAAAGTTTCCTTTTATGGCGAGGCGGCGGCGGCGGCGGCCC
TATAAAAAGCGAAGCGCGCGGCGGGCGGGAGTCGCTGCGCGCTGCCTTCGCCCCGTGCCCCGCTCCGCCG
CCGCCTCGCGCCGCCCGCCCCGGCTCTGACTGACCGCGTTACTCCCACAGGTGAGCGGGCGGGACGGCCC
TTCTCCTCCGGGCTGTAATTAGCGCTTGGTTTAATGACGGCTTGTTTCTTTTCTGTGGCTGCGTGAAAGC
CTTGAGGGGCTCCGGGAGGGCCCTTTGTGCGGGGGGAGCGGCTCGGGGGGTGCGTGCGTGTGTGTGTGCG
TGGGGAGCGCCGCGTGCGGCTCCGCGCTGCCCGGCGGCTGTGAGCGCTGCGGGCGCGGCGCGGGGCTTTG
TGCGCTCCGCAGTGTGCGCGAGGGGAGCGCGGCCGGGGGCGGTGCCCCGCGGTGCGGGGGGGGCTGCGAG
GGGAACAAAGGCTGCGTGCGGGGTGTGTGCGTGGGGGGGTGAGCAGGGGGTGTGGGCGCGTCGGTCGGGC
TGCAACCCCCCCTGCACCCCCCTCCCCGAGTTGCTGAGCACGGCCCGGCTTCGGGTGCGGGGCTCCGTAC
GGGGCGTGGCGCGGGGCTCGCCGTGCCGGGCGGGGGGTGGCGGCAGGTGGGGGTGCCGGGCGGGGCGGGG
CCGCCTCGGGCCGGGGAGGGCTCGGGGGAGGGGCGCGGCGGCCCCCGGAGCGCCGGCGGCTGTCGAGGCG
CGGCGAGCCGCAGCCATTGCCTTTTATGGTAATCGTGCGAGAGGGCGCAGGGACTTCCTTTGTCCCAAAT
CTGTGCGGAGCCGAAATCTGGGAGGCGCCGCCGCACCCCCTCTAGCGGGCGCGGGGCGAAGCGGTGCGGC
GCCGGCAGGAAGGAAATGGGCGGGGAGGGCCTTCGTGCGTCGCCGCGCCGCCGTCCCCTTCTCCCTCTCC
AGCCTCGGGGCTGTCCGCGGGGGGACGGCTGCCTTCGGGGGGGACGGGGCAGGGCGGGGTTCGGCTTCTG
GCGTGTGACCGGCGGCTCTAGAGCCTCTGCTAACCATGTTCATGCCTTCTTCTTTTTCCTACAGCTCCTG
GGCAACGTGCTGGTTATTGTGCTGTCTCATCATTTTGGCAAAGAATTGATTAATTCGAGCGAAGGCGCGC
CCATTACTCGCATCCATTCTCAGGCTGTCTCGTCTCGTCTCGCACGCGTGCCGCCACCATGAGCCAGTTC
GACATCCTGTGCAAGACCCCCCCCAAGGTGCTGGTGCGGCAGTTCGTGGAGAGATTCGAGAGGCCCAGCG
GCGAGAAGATCGCCAGCTGTGCCGCCGAGCTGACCTACCTGTGCTGGATGATCACCCACAACGGCACCGC
CATCAAGAGGGCCACCTTCATGAGCTACAACACCATCATCAGCAACAGCCTGAGCTTCGACATCGTGAAC
AAGAGCCTGCAGTTCAAGTACAAGACCCAGAAGGCCACCATCCTGGAGGCCAGCCTGAAGAAGCTGATCC
CCGCCTGGGAGTTCACCATCATCCCTTACAACGGCCAGAAGCACCAGAGCGACATCACCGACATCGTGTC
CAGCCTGCAGCTGCAGTTCGAGAGCAGCGAGGAGGCCGACAAGGGCAACAGCCACAGCAAGAAGATGCTG
AAGGCCCTGCTGTCCGAGGGCGAGAGCATCTGGGAGATCACCGAGAAGATCCTGAACAGCTTCGAGTACA
CCAGCAGGTTCACCAAGACCAAGACCCTGTACCAGTTCCTGTTCCTGGCCACATTCATCAACTGCGGCAG
GTTCAGCGACATCAAGAACGTGGACCCCAAGAGCTTCAAGCTGGTGCAGAACAAGTACCTGGGCGTGATC
ATTCAGTGCCTGGTGACCGAGACCAAGACAAGCGTGTCCAGGCACATCTACTTTTTCAGCGCCAGAGGCA
GGATCGACCCCCTGGTGTACCTGGACGAGTTCCTGAGGAACAGCGAGCCCGTGCTGAAGAGAGTGAACAG
GACCGGCAACAGCAGCAGCAACAAGCAGGAGTACCAGCTGCTGAAGGACAACCTGGTGCGCAGCTACAAC
AAGGCCCTGAAGAAGAACGCCCCCTACCCCATCTTCGCTATCAAGAACGGCCCTAAGAGCCACATCGGCA
GGCACCTGATGACCAGCTTTCTGAGCATGAAGGGCCTGACCGAGCTGACAAACGTGGTGGGCAACTGGAG
CGACAAGAGGGCCTCCGCCGTGGCCAGGACCACCTACACCCACCAGATCACCGCCATCCCCGACCACTAC
TTCGCCCTGGTGTCCAGGTACTACGCCTACGACCCCATCAGCAAGGAGATGATCGCCCTGAAGGACGAGA
CCAACCCCATCGAGGAGTGGCAGCACATCGAGCAGCTGAAGGGCAGCGCCGAGGGCTCCGGAGGGTCTGG
CTCCGGATCAAGTGGTGGCAGCGGTACCCATACTCTTTATGCCCCCGGTGGATATGACATTATGGGATAT
CTGGACCAGATCGGCAACCGGCCAAACCCGCAGGTGGAACTGGGCCCCGTGGATACATCCTGCGCCTTGA
TTCTTTGTGACCTGAAACAGAAAGACACCCCGATAGTTTACGCGAGTGAAGCCTTCCTCTACATGACAGG
TTACAGCAACGCAGAGGTGCTGGGCCGGAATTGCCGGTTTCTGCAAAGCCCTGACGGCATGGTGAAGCCC
AAGAGCACCCGGAAGTACGTGGATAGTAACACAATCAATACTATGCGCAAGGCAATCGACAGGAATGCCG
AGGTGCAGGTTGAAGTAGTCAATTTTAAAAAGAATGGACAGCGATTTGTTAATTTCCTGACTATGATACC
TGTTAGGGACGAAACAGGCGAGTATCGATACTCTATGGGATTCCAGTGCGAAACAGAACCCAAGAAAAAG
CGGAAGGTGTGAGAATTCCTGTGCCTTCTAGTTGCCAGCCATCTGTTGTTTGCCCCTCCCCCGTGCCTTC
CTTGACCCTGGAAGGTGCCACTCCCACTGTCCTTTCCTAATAAAATGAGGAAATTGCATCGCATTGTCTG
AGTAGGTGTCATTCTATTCTGGGGGGTGGGGTGGGGCAGGACAGCAAGGGGGAGGATTGGGAAGACAATA
GCAGGCATGCTGGGGATGCGGTGGGCTCTATGGCTTCTGAGGCGGAAAGAACCAGCTGGGGCTCTAGGGG
GTATCCCCACGCGCCCTGTAGCGTGTACCGCTGGGAGTTCGTAGACGGAAACAAACGCAGAATCCAAGCG
CGGCCGCCCAGGATACATAGATTACCACAACTCCGAGCCCTTCCACCGCTAGCGCACTCCTCAGGTGCAG
GCTGCCTATCAGAAGGTGGTGGCTGGTGTGGCCAATGCCCTGGCTCACAAATACCACTGAGATCTTTTTC
CCTCTGCCAAAAATTATGGGGACATCATGAAGCCCCTTGAGCATCTGACTTCTGGCTAATAAAGGAAATT
TATTTTCATTGCAATAGTGTGTTGGAATTTTTTGTGTCTCTCACTCGGAAGGACATATGGGAGGGCAAAT
CATTTAAAACATCAGAATGAGTATTTGGTTTAGAGTTTGGCAACATATGCCCATATGCTGGCTGCCATGA
ACAAAGGTTGGCTATAAAGAGGTCATCAGTATATGAAACAGCCCCCTGCTGTCCATTCCTTATTCCATAG
AAAAGCCTTGACTTGAGGTTAGATTTTTTTTATATTTTGTTTTGTGTTATTTTTTTCTTTAACATCCCTA
AAATTTTCCTTACATGTTTTACTAGCCAGATTTTTCCTCCTCTCCTGACTACTCCCAGTCATAGCTGTCC
CTCTTCTCTTATGGAGATCCCTCGACCTGCAGCCCAAGCTTGGCGTAATCATGGTCATAGCTGTTTCCTG
TGTGAAATTGTTATCCGCTCACAATTCCACACAACATACGAGCCGGAAGCATAAAGTGTAAAGCCTGGGG
TGCCTAATGAGTGAGCTAACTCACATTAATTGCGTTGCGCTCACTGCCCGCTTTCCAGTCGGGAAACCTG
TCGTGCCAGCGGATCCGCATCTCAATTAGTCAGCAACCATAGTCCCGCCCCTAACTCCGCCCAGTTCCGC
CCATTCTCCGCCCCATGGCTGACTAATTTTTTTTATTTATGCAGAGGCCGAGGCCGCCTCGGCCTCTGAG
CTATTCCAGAAGTAGTGAGGAGGCTTTTTTGGAGGCCTAGGCTTTTGCAAAAAGCTAACTTGTTTATTGC
AGCTTATAATGGTTACAAATAAAGCAATAGCATCACAAATTTCACAAATAAAGCATTTTTTTCACTGCAT
TCTAGTTGTGGTTTGTCCAAACTCATCAATGTATCTTATCATGTCTGGATCCGCTGCATTAATGAATCGG
CCAACGCGCGGGGAGAGGCGGTTTGCGTATTGGGCGCTCTTCCGCTTCCTCGCTCACTGACTCGCTGCGC
TCGGTCGTTCGGCTGCGGCGAGCGGTATCAGCTCACTCAAAGGCGGTAATACGGTTATCCACAGAATCAG
GGGATAACGCAGGAAAGAACATGTGAGCAAAAGGCCAGCAAAAGGCCAGGAACCGTAAAAAGGCCGCGTT
GCTGGCGTTTTTCCATAGGCTCCGCCCCCCTGACGAGCATCACAAAAATCGACGCTCAAGTCAGAGGTGG
CGAAACCCGACAGGACTATAAAGATACCAGGCGTTTCCCCCTGGAAGCTCCCTCGTGCGCTCTCCTGTTC
CGACCCTGCCGCTTACCGGATACCTGTCCGCCTTTCTCCCTTCGGGAAGCGTGGCGCTTTCTCATAGCTC
ACGCTGTAGGTATCTCAGTTCGGTGTAGGTCGTTCGCTCCAAGCTGGGCTGTGTGCACGAACCCCCCGTT
CAGCCCGACCGCTGCGCCTTATCCGGTAACTATCGTCTTGAGTCCAACCCGGTAAGACACGACTTATCGC
CACTGGCAGCAGCCACTGGTAACAGGATTAGCAGAGCGAGGTATGTAGGCGGTGCTACAGAGTTCTTGAA
GTGGTGGCCTAACTACGGCTACACTAGAAGAACAGTATTTGGTATCTGCGCTCTGCTGAAGCCAGTTACC
TTCGGAAAAAGAGTTGGTAGCTCTTGATCCGGCAAACAAACCACCGCTGGTAGCGGTGGTTTTTTTGTTT
GCAAGCAGCAGATTACGCGCAGAAAAAAAGGATCTCAAGAAGATCCTTTGATCTTTTCTACGGGGTCTGA
CGCTCAGTGGAACGAAAACTCACGTTAAGGGATTTTGGTCATGAGATTATCAAAAAGGATCTTCACCTAG
ATCCTTTTAAATTAAAAATGAAGTTTTAAATCAATCTAAAGTATATATGAGTAAACTTGGTCTGACAGTT
ACCAATGCTTAATCAGTGAGGCACCTATCTCAGCGATCTGTCTATTTCGTTCATCCATAGTTGCCTGACT
CCCCGTCGTGTAGATAACTACGATACGGGAGGGCTTACCATCTGGCCCCAGTGCTGCAATGATACCGCGA
GACCCACGCTCACCGGCTCCAGATTTATCAGCAATAAACCAGCCAGCCGGAAGGGCCGAGCGCAGAAGTG
GTCCTGCAACTTTATCCGCCTCCATCCAGTCTATTAATTGTTGCCGGGAAGCTAGAGTAAGTAGTTCGCC
AGTTAATAGTTTGCGCAACGTTGTTGCCATTGCTACAGGCATCGTGGTGTCACGCTCGTCGTTTGGTATG
GCTTCATTCAGCTCCGGTTCCCAACGATCAAGGCGAGTTACATGATCCCCCATGTTGTGCAAAAAAGCGG
TTAGCTCCTTCGGTCCTCCGATCGTTGTCAGAAGTAAGTTGGCCGCAGTGTTATCACTCATGGTTATGGC
AGCACTGCATAATTCTCTTACTGTCATGCCATCCGTAAGATGCTTTTCTGTGACTGGTGAGTACTCAACC
AAGTCATTCTGAGAATAGTGTATGCGGCGACCGAGTTGCTCTTGCCCGGCGTCAATACGGGATAATACCG
CGCCACATAGCAGAACTTTAAAAGTGCTCATCATTGGAAAACGTTCTTCGGGGCGAAAACTCTCAAGGAT
CTTACCGCTGTTGAGATCCAGTTCGATGTAACCCACTCGTGCACCCAACTGATCTTCAGCATCTTTTACT
TTCACCAGCGTTTCTGGGTGAGCAAAAACAGGAAGGCAAAATGCCGCAAAAAAGGGAATAAGGGCGACAC
GGAAATGTTGAATACTCATACTCTTCCTTTTTCAATATTATTGAAGCATTTATCAGGGTTATTGTCTCAT
GAGCGGATACATATTTGAATGTATTTAGAAAAATAAACAAATAGGGGTTCCGCGCACATTTCCCCGAAAA
GTGCCACCTGGGTC
